Addgene plasmid #47150: TAL3431
Depositing lab: Keith Joung. Depositing organization: Massachusetts General Hospital. Publication: Targeted gene disruption in somatic zebrafish cells using engineered TALENs. Sander JD, Cade L, Khayter C, Reyon D, Peterson RT, Joung JK, Yeh JR. Nat Biotechnol. 2011 Aug 5;29(8):697-8. doi: 10.1038/nbt.1934. PubMed 21822241.
Backbone
  Vector backbone: JDS70
  Backbone manufacturer: Addgene plasmid #32285
  Backbone size w/o insert (bp): 6447
  Vector type: Mammalian Expression ; T7
Growth in bacteria
  Bacterial resistance: Ampicillin, 100 μg/mL
  Growth temperature: 37°C
  Growth strain: XL1 Blue
  Copy number: High Copy
Gene/Insert
  Gene/Insert name: ZebrafishCommunity-eomesb-right (alt name: eomesb)
  Species: D. rerio (zebrafish)
  Insert size (bp): 1430
  Entrez Gene: eomesb (a.k.a. Eomes2)
  Promoter: CMV
  Tag / fusion protein: 3X Flag (N terminal on backbone); WT FOKI (C terminal on backbone)
  Cloning method: Restriction Enzyme; 5′ cloning site BsmBI (destroyed during cloning); 3′ cloning site BsmBI (destroyed during cloning)
  Sequencing primers: 5′ CMV-F; 3′ BGH-rev
Terms and licenses: Academic/Nonprofit Terms; Industry Terms: Not Available to Industry
Depositor comments: Target binding site: TCACCACAAACTACCGGA It is strongly recommended that users perform a diagnostic digest to verify this plasmid prior to use. For example, a double digest of the plasmid with BamHI and KpnI should result in two bands at 2.3kb and 5.8kb.
How to cite: TAL3431 was a gift from Keith Joung (Addgene plasmid # 47150 ; http://n2t.net/addgene:47150 ; RRID:Addgene_47150)
