[The description below was written by a language model from this plasmid's Addgene catalogue record.]
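Description:
TAL3431 is a TALEN expression plasmid built on the JDS70 backbone, a mammalian expression vector that also carries a T7 promoter. It is maintained in E. coli as a high-copy plasmid under ampicillin selection. The backbone is listed at about 6.4 kb and the insert at about 1.4 kb. The record does not state the origin of replication or other backbone features, and no feature table is provided.

The insert is an engineered TAL effector repeat array named ZebrafishCommunity-eomesb-right, designed to recognise a specific binding site in the zebrafish (D. rerio) gene eomesb, also known as Eomes2. The array was cloned into BsmBI sites that were destroyed in the process, placing it in frame with elements already present on the backbone: an N-terminal 3X Flag tag and a C-terminal wild-type FokI nuclease domain. Expression of the resulting fusion is driven by the CMV promoter. The T7 designation in the vector type implies that the coding sequence can also be transcribed in vitro to make mRNA, the usual route for delivering nucleases into zebrafish embryos.

Because FokI cleaves only as a dimer, this "right" monomer is meant to be used with a matching "left" TALEN that binds the opposite half-site. Together they introduce a double-strand break in the spacer between the two sites. Error-prone repair of that break can produce insertions or deletions that disrupt eomesb, in line with the associated work on targeted gene disruption in somatic zebrafish cells. The depositor recommends verifying the plasmid by diagnostic restriction digest before use, a sensible precaution given the repetitive nature of TAL arrays.
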