>Addgene plasmid #47150 | TAL3431 | depositor partial sequence | sequence record 67237 | Insert sequence
ATGGACTACAAAGACCATGACGGTGATTATAAAGATCATGACATCGATTACAAGGATGACGATGACAAGA
TGGCCCCCAAGAAGAAGAGGAAGGTGGGCATTCACCGCGGGGTACCTATGGTGGACTTGAGGACACTCGG
TTATTCGCAACAGCAACAGGAGAAAATCAAGCCTAAGGTCAGGAGCACCGTCGCGCAACACCACGAGGCG
CTTGTGGGGCATGGCTTCACTCATGCGCATATTGTCGCGCTTTCACAGCACCCTGCGGCGCTTGGGACGG
TGGCTGTCAAATACCAAGATATGATTGCGGCCCTGCCCGAAGCCACGCACGAGGCAATTGTAGGGGTCGG
TAAACAGTGGTCGGGAGCGCGAGCACTTGAGGCGCTGCTGACTGTGGCGGGTGAGCTTAGGGGGCCTCCG
CTCCAGCTCGACACCGGGCAGCTGCTGAAGATCGCGAAGAGAGGGGGAGTAACAGCGGTAGAGGCAGTGC
ACGCCTGGCGCAATGCGCTCACCGGGGCCCCCTTGAACCTGACCCCAGACCAGGTAGTCGCAATCGCGTC
ACATGACGGGGGAAAGCAAGCCCTGGAAACCGTGCAAAGGTTGTTGCCGGTCCTTTGTCAAGACCACGGC
CTTACACCGGAGCAAGTCGTGGCCATTGCAAGCAACATCGGTGGCAAACAGGCTCTTGAGACGGTTCAGA
GACTTCTCCCAGTTCTCTGTCAAGCCCACGGGCTGACTCCCGATCAAGTTGTAGCGATTGCGTCGCATGA
CGGAGGGAAACAAGCATTGGAGACTGTCCAACGGCTCCTTCCCGTGTTGTGTCAAGCCCACGGTTTGACG
CCTGCACAAGTGGTCGCCATCGCCAGCCATGATGGCGGTAAGCAGGCGCTGGAAACAGTACAGCGCCTGC
TGCCTGTACTGTGCCAGGATCATGGACTGACCCCAGACCAGGTAGTCGCAATCGCGTCGAACATTGGGGG
AAAGCAAGCCCTGGAAACCGTGCAAAGGTTGTTGCCGGTCCTTTGTCAAGACCACGGCCTTACACCGGAG
CAAGTCGTGGCCATTGCATCCCACGACGGTGGCAAACAGGCTCTTGAGACGGTTCAGAGACTTCTCCCAG
TTCTCTGTCAAGCCCACGGGCTGACTCCCGATCAAGTTGTAGCGATTGCGTCGAACATTGGAGGGAAACA
AGCATTGGAGACTGTCCAACGGCTCCTTCCCGTGTTGTGTCAAGCCCACGGTTTGACGCCTGCACAAGTG
GTCGCCATCGCCTCCAATATTGGCGGTAAGCAGGCGCTGGAAACAGTACAGCGCCTGCTGCCTGTACTGT
GCCAGGATCATGGACTGACCCCAGACCAGGTAGTCGCAATCGCGTCGAACATTGGGGGAAAGCAAGCCCT
GGAAACCGTGCAAAGGTTGTTGCCGGTCCTTTGTCAAGACCACGGCCTTACACCGGAGCAAGTCGTGGCC
ATTGCATCCCACGACGGTGGCAAACAGGCTCTTGAGACGGTTCAGAGACTTCTCCCAGTTCTCTGTCAAG
CCCACGGGCTGACTCCCGATCAAGTTGTAGCGATTGCGTCCAACGGTGGAGGGAAACAAGCATTGGAGAC
TGTCCAACGGCTCCTTCCCGTGTTGTGTCAAGCCCACGGTTTGACGCCTGCACAAGTGGTCGCCATCGCC
TCCAATATTGGCGGTAAGCAGGCGCTGGAAACAGTACAGCGCCTGCTGCCTGTACTGTGCCAGGATCATG
GACTGACCCCAGACCAGGTAGTCGCAATCGCGTCACATGACGGGGGAAAGCAAGCCCTGGAAACCGTGCA
AAGGTTGTTGCCGGTCCTTTGTCAAGACCACGGCCTTACACCGGAGCAAGTCGTGGCCATTGCATCCCAC
GACGGTGGCAAACAGGCTCTTGAGACGGTTCAGAGACTTCTCCCAGTTCTCTGTCAAGCCCACGGGCTGA
CTCCCGATCAAGTTGTAGCGATTGCGAATAACAATGGAGGGAAACAAGCATTGGAGACTGTCCAACGGCT
CCTTCCCGTGTTGTGTCAAGCCCACGGTTTGACGCCTGCACAAGTGGTCGCCATCGCCAACAACAACGGC
GGTAAGCAGGCGCTGGAAACAGTACAGCGCCTGCTGCCTGTACTGTGCCAGGATCATGGACTGACACCCG
AACAGGTGGTCGCCATTGCTTCTAACATCGGAGGACGGCCAGCCTTGGAG
