>Addgene plasmid #47150 | TAL3431 | addgene partial sequence | sequence record 68661 | JDS-TALEN-F 5'-TAGGGGTCGGTAAACAGTGG-3'
ACTGTGGCGGGTGAGCTTAGGGGGCCTCCGCTCCAGCTCGACACCGGGCAGCTGCTGAAGATCGCGAAGA
GAGGGGGAGTAACAGCGGTAGAGGCAGTGCACGCCTGGCGCAATGCGCTCACCGGGGCCCCCTTGAACCT
GACCCCAGACCAGGTAGTCGCAATCGCGTCACATGACGGGGGAAAGCAAGCCCTGGAAACCGTGCAAAGG
TTGTTGCCGGTCCTTTGTCAAGACCACGGCCTTACACCGGAGCAAGTCGTGGCCATTGCAAGCAACATCG
GTGGCAAACAGGCTCTTGAGACGGTTCAGAGACTTCTCCCAGTTCTCTGTCAAGCCCACGGGCTGACTCC
CGATCAAGTTGTAGCGATTGCGTCGCATGACGGAGGGAAACAAGCATTGGAGACTGTCCAACGGCTCCTT
CCCGTGTTGTGTCAAGCCCACGGTTTGACGCCTGCACAAGTGGTCGCCATCGCCAGCCATGATGGCGGTA
AGCAGGCGCTGGAAACAGTACAGCGCCTGCTGCCTGTACTGTGCCAGGATCATGGACTGACCCCAGACCA
GGTAGTCGCAATCGCGTCGAACATTGGGGGAAAGCAAGCCCTGGAAACCGTGCAAAGGTTGTTGCCGGTC
CTTTGTCAAGACCACGGCCTTACACCGGAGCAAGTCGTGGCCATTGCATCCCACGACGGTGGCAAACAGG
CTCTTGAGACGGTTCAGAGACTTCTCCCAGTTCTCTGTCAAGCCCACGGGCTGACTCCCGATCAAGTTGT
AGCGATTGCGTCGAACATTGGAGGGAAACAAGCATTGGAGACTGTCCAACGGCTCCTTCCCGTGTTGTGT
CAAGCCCACGGTTTGACGCCTGCACAAGTGGTCGCCATCGCCTCCAATATTG
